>Addgene plasmid #217309 | pLSPR24 | addgene full sequence | sequence record 443471 | Addgene NGS Result
TGACGCGCCCTGTAGCGGCAAGATCTGCCCATAGACTTCAAATCATGGAATTGGACGTTTATCTTCTTGC
TTTGGATATCCACCCTATCGTACAATCTTGGCACTTTGGATCATACGAGGCACTTTGCGGACTAGGGAAT
GGTTATCATCAATTTCTTGGACCTCTCCATGACACCTGGCATCGTCGAGCTACCACAGCCCCCTGAATTC
TTAAAGGCGAACCCCCCTTCCTAGGAACCTTGAGCGCTGGACTGGATGGCACTCTGAGACCGCCTATGCT
TAAGGACGCGAGCTTACCCTTCCATTGATGGAAGTCGATCATTTATGATAATAGAACACGGCGGAACTTG
ACTTTACAGGCCAAGGGAAGCAACAGGAGAAGAAGCTAAGGTTATAACAGGCTCAGCATATTTGTATATA
CGGTGCCATTCAACGCTGAACACTTTGTACTCACGGTCTGCCCGTTGAATAACACCATCTGCTGATGATC
ATCCCAATTTGTGAGTCTTATTTGCCATTGATCCTGGTGTATAACCGATACTGAAGCCCTTTAGGTCTGA
TCAGTTATAGACGTGGTATATTCATTCTTCCTAGATTAGCTATGCCGAAAGAGATGGATACCTTGATGTG
ACTGGAATGCCATGAAGCAGGAGATTGTAGCAGCTCAAATTGGAGAAGGATGTTGCAACCGTCGGCCGTG
AAGGTCTTGTCATATCTTTGTCTGCCTGGGAGAATATGTACAAGTGCCCCGATGTTACTGATGGAAAACA
TCGTGTGGCGCGCCACGATACTTGTGTTAATTAAACCAAACCAGTCTGTGCCAAGTGGATTGCTTATGCA
TCGAGTGGCGAGCCCACTGACCTCTGGGCCCCTTTTTTGAACTATAAAAAGCGGCCAAGTCTGATTTCGG
TCTCACAATCATCAACATCGACTTCTCTTTTCGCCTCGATCAACCTAAACAACGGTCACTCAGCCATGAA
CTGGACAATGGAATATTTCGCCTTGCCTTGGATCTTTGGCCTCTAGACTCAATCAACGTCAGGATAAAGG
TGAGCATAGGTTGCTCACTCACTGTAGCCTTTTTTTCCCTTCTTCTTGGTCCAGATGGTTCCCAAGGCTC
TATAAAGTGTATCTGTCAGTTCCACTTCCTTACTCCGAAGCGATTCAGAGTTGTAAAGTGCGTCTGACCC
CCTGATTATATCTCAAAGTCCCTTCACAAATTCAGACATGATGCGATAAAGTGCCGGATTGTCATTCGCG
TCTTGTGACTGTATAGAAAGTGCCGGCATCCTCTTTTCTTTTCCTCTTTGGCCGAGCGACTCAGAGTTGT
GAAGCCTGCTGGTATCTGTCTGTTCCCTTGCCCTGATAAAGAATATCGAAGAGCATTTCTTTGATTCACA
ATACGTTGACGAATGGTGTGATGGATCCTAAGCAGCGCCAGCCCTTTGAACTTGTGTCGAAAAAAAAAAA
AAAACAGCATATGATACGTAAAGGGAAGAAAAGGATGGAGCTGACTGTTTTGACAGGCATAATTTTGAGC
GTGCTTCATTGGCCGGTTTATCTGTATTAACACGGAAGAGATGTAGAAACTAGCTTCCTGGTTTCAGAGA
CAAGGAGCCATGAAGATCCTGAGGATTCAACGGCGTTGCTGAGGGTGGGAAGGATGGTATTGTTGTCTGT
AGATAGATTAATGGGCATATAATGTCAAAAAAGATGATTGACACGATGTCTGTCTCGAATTCGCAGTGTG
CTAAAATTGTATCACTTCTCTAATATGTATATATACACCCTCTAAGGAAAATTAACCCCTTACCGCCTTC
ACTCAGAAGAACTCGTCAAGAAGGCGATAGAAGGCGATGCGCTGCGAATCGGGAGCGGCGATACCGTAAA
GCACGAGGAAGCGGTCAGCCCATTCGCCGCCAAGCTCTTCAGCAATATCACGGGTAGCCAACGCTATGTC
CTGATAGCGGTCCGCCACACCCAGCCGGCCACAGTCGATGAATCCAGAAAAGCGGCCATTTTCCACCATG
ATATTCGGCAAGCAGGCATCGCCATGGGTCACGACGAGATCCTCGCCGTCGGGCATGCGCGCCTTGAGCC
TGGCGAACAGTTCGGCTGGCGCGAGCCCCTGATGCTCTTCGTCCAGATCATCCTGATCGACAAGACCGGC
TTCCATCCGAGTACGTGCTCGCTCGATGCGATGTTTCGCTTGGTGGTCGAATGGGCAGGTAGCCGGATCA
AGCGTATGCAGCCGCCGCATTGCATCAGCCATGATGGATACTTTCTCGGCAGGAGCAAGGTGGGATGACA
GGAGATCCTGCCCCGGCACTTCGCCCAATAGCAGCCAGTCCCTTCCCGCTTCAGTGACAACGTCGAGCAC
AGCTGCGCAAGGAACGCCCGTCGTGGCCAGCCACGATAGCCGCGCTGCCTCGTCCTGCAGTTCATTCAGG
GCACCGGACAGGTCGGTCTTGACAAAAAGAACCGGGCGCCCCTGCGCTGACAGCCGGAACACGGCGGCAT
CAGAGCAGCCGATTGTCTGTTGTGCCCAGTCATAGCCGAATAGCCTCTCCACCCAAGCGGCCGGAGAACC
TGCGTGCAATCCATCTTGTTCAATCATAGACATGTTGGGCGAGTTTACTAATGGAAAAAGACAATTAGCA
AAGAGGCTGCATATTAGGAGACGCGGTGAAGATTGGGGAGGACAATAGGGTCCGTGCACCAAAAAGTCCT
GACGGCAGCTCTGTTCAACGCACATCCATCTCTTCCAGCTATGCGTGTGGCACCAGCACGGATGGATTGT
TGCACCAAAAGGACAAGGCGAGATGGATGCAGGTCGAGGCGATGCGGTGCTATCGGCCCTCGTTGTCGAA
CGCCACGTCGTCCTCTCGGCGACCGTCAATCCTGGAAGGAAATGACCAAGCGTGCACCCAGCATCCAGCA
TCCAACATCCAGCACCCAGCACCTAGCACCCATGATCCAATGGCCGGCATGCAGATCAGCGTGGGGAGAG
CACCATCTAGCAGCCCCTGGCAGGCCCAGCATTGTGCTCGGATGTGCGATAGGCGGTGGGTGCGATAAGG
TGGATTAGTGGAGGATGGAGGACTGAGTGGCGGGCAAGGGAAGGGGGCGGGAAGATGACTCACCTTGGGC
AGTGGGTGGGGGATGCGGTATAGGGGATGTATGTGGATGCTGGCGGAGGATAGAAGCTGTAAGCTGAGCT
GGTGCCAACGGTGACGCTGTGAGAGTGGTCTCGGCGACCCTGACGGCGACTCGGCGTTACCCCGTGTGGC
ACACCGGACGCGCGTCGAGTGACGTTGCTGCTATTGTTGTTACCATCATCCTCTCCTCCGACAACCATAC
ACTCAGTGCACACCATGCCACTCGAATCCTGCATGCTTATGTGAGTCCTCCCCTTCCCGTGCGCCGCTCT
CCAGCTCACATCCTCGCAGCCATGGACTCAACCCTATCTCGGTCTATTCTTTTGATTTATAAGGGATTTT
GCCGATTTCGGCCTATTGGTTAAAAAAATGAGCTGATTTAACAAAAATTTAACGCGAATTTTAACAAAAT
ATTAACGCTTACAATTTCCATTCGCCATTCAGGCTGCGCAACTGTTGGGAAGGGCGATCGGTGCGGGCCT
CTTCGCTATTACGCCAGCTGGCGAAAGGGGGATGTGCTGCAAGGCGATTAAGTTGGGTAACGCCAGGGTT
TTCCCAGTCACGACGTTGTAAAACGACGGCCAGTGAGCGCGCGTAATACGACTCACTATAGGGCGAATTG
GGTACCGGGCCCCCCCTCGAATTTAAATATGGTCTCTAAGGGCGAGGAGCTCATCAAGGAGAACATGCGT
ATGAAGGTCGTCATGGAGGGTTCTGTCAACGGCCACCAGTTCAAGTGCACTGGTGAGGGTGAGGGCAGGC
CCTACGAGGGTGTCCAGACCATGAGGATCAAGGTCATCGAGGGTGGTCCCCTCCCTTTCGCCTTCGACAT
TCTTGCCACTTCTTTCATGTACGGCTCCCGTACCTTCATCAAGTACCCCGCCGACATCCCTGACTTCTTC
AAGCAGTCCTTCCCTGAGGGTTTCACTTGGGAGAGGGTTACCAGGTACGAGGACGGTGGTGTCGTCACCG
TCACCCAGGACACCTCCCTTGAGGACGGCGAGCTCGTCTACAACGTCAAGGTCAGGGGCGTTAACTTCCC
CTCCAACGGTCCCGTCATGCAGAAGAAGACCAAGGGTTGGGAGCCTAACACTGAGATGATGTACCCTGCT
GACGGTGGTCTCAGGGGTTACACTGACATCGCTCTCAAGGTTGACGGTGGTGGCCACCTCCACTGCAACT
TCGTCACTACTTACAGGTCTAAGAAGACCGTCGGCAACATCAAGATGCCCGGTGTCCACGCCGTTGACCA
CCGTCTCGAGAGGATCGAGGAGTCCGACAACGAGACCTACGTTGTCCAGAGGGAGGTCGCTGTTGCCAAG
TACTCCAACCTTGGTGGTGGCATGGACGAGCTCTACAAGGGTTCTGGCGGTGGTGGCTCCGGCATGCCTC
AGTCCTGGGAGGAGCTCGCCGCTGACAAGCGTGCCCGTCTCGCTAAGACCATCCCTGACGAGTGGAAGGT
CCAGACCCTCCCTGCCGAGGACTCCGTTATTGACTTCCCTAAGAAGTCTGGCATCCTTTCTGAGGCCGAG
CTCAAGATCACTGAGGCCTCCGCTGCTGACCTTGTCTCCAAGCTCGCCGCCGGTGAGTTGACCTCTGTCG
AGGTTACCCTTGCTTTCTGTAAGCGAGCTGCTATCGCCCAGCAGTTGACTAACTGCGCCCACGAGTTCTT
CCCTGACGCCGCTCTCGCCCAGGCTAGGGAGCTCGACGAGTACTACGCTAAGCACAAGAGGCCCGTTGGT
CCTCTCCACGGCCTCCCCATCTCTCTCAAGGACCAGCTTCGAGTCAAGGGCTACGAGACTTCTATGGGCT
ACATCTCTTGGCTTAACAAGTACGACGAGGGCGACTCTGTTCTCACTACCATGCTCCGTAAGGCCGGTGC
CGTCTTCTACGTCAAGACCTCTGTCCCCCAGACCCTCATGGTCTGCGAGACTGTCAACAACATCATCGGC
CGTACCGTCAACCCTCGTAACAAGAACTGGTCTTGCGGCGGCTCCTCTGGTGGTGAGGGTGCCATCGTTG
GCATTCGTGGTGGCGTCATCGGTGTTGGTACCGACATTGGTGGCTCTATTCGAGTCCCCGCCGCCTTCAA
CTTCCTCTACGGTCTTAGGCCCTCCCACGGCCGACTCCCCTACGCTAAGATGGCCAACTCCATGGAGGGT
CAGGAGACCGTCCACTCCGTTGTCGGCCCCATTACCCACTCTGTTGAGGACCTCCGTCTCTTCACCAAGT
CCGTCCTCGGTCAGGAGCCTTGGAAGTACGACTCCAAGGTCATCCCCATGCCCTGGCGTCAGTCCGAGTC
TGACATTATTGCCTCCAAGATCAAGAACGGCGGCCTCAACATCGGCTACTACAACTTCGACGGCAACGTC
CTTCCTCACCCTCCTATCCTCCGTGGCGTCGAGACCACCGTCGCCGCTCTCGCCAAGGCCGGTCACACCG
TCACCCCCTGGACCCCTTACAAGCACGACTTCGGCCACGACCTCATCTCCCACATCTACGCCGCTGACGG
CTCCGCCGACGTTATGCGTGACATCTCCGCTTCCGGCGAGCCCGCCATTCCTAACATCAAGGACCTTCTC
AACCCCAACATCAAGGCTGTTAACATGAACGAGCTCTGGGACACCCACCTCCAGAAGTGGAACTACCAGA
TGGAGTACCTTGAGAAGTGGCGAGAGGCTGAGGAGAAGGCCGGCAAGGAGGTGAGTAGATCACAATTTGT
AACAGGTTGGATGATAAGTCCCCGGTCTAACATGTAGCGACGACACTGAAGCTCACTTCTTGTAGCTCGA
CGCCATCATCGCCCCCATTACCCCTACCGCTGCCGTTCGACACGACCAGTTCCGATACTACGGCTACGCC
TCTGTCATCAACCTCCTCGACTTCACCTCCGTCGTTGTTCCCGTTACCTTCGCCGACAAGAACATCGACA
AGAAGAACGAGTCCTTCAAGGCCGTTTCCGAGCTTGACGCCCTCGTCCAGGAGGAGTACGACCCCGAGGC
CTACCACGGCGCTCCCGTTGCTGTCCAGGTTATCGGTCGAAGGCTCTCCGAGGAGAGGACCTTGGCCATT
GCTGAGGAGGTCGGCAAGTTGCTCGGTAACGTCGTCACTCCTTAGAAGGTTGAGCGCGTAATAGTGGGTT
GGTCTTGTCTCTATCCATTCATCTGTGAGACATACTGATTTCAACTTTTTCATCAGATAATAAGGATGGT
GTGAGATAAGCAAGGCTGGGTTATGAGGTTTGGGACTAGATGGTGTTTCGCGTCTAAAGGTGAGTCTTCG
TTGGTTCAATCACATTGATCTGATCGCTGATCAATTGTCAGCCTCTGAATGTGCTCTTGAAGAAAATGGT
TGTCTGTAAGAATCCAGAACCAAAAACGGTCATTTCAAGTATGTATCCTCCGTGAAGTTCCTTTAGCTCT
TGCTAATATTGGACTTTAGCGTGCTTTAGCCAAAGACAGGGTCGCGAGGTTAAGAGGATGGGCCAGGAAA
AATCTAAGTTAGATTTGTCACACAAAGAAAAAGATTGTCTCAGTTTTGGTTTTGTTTGGTTTGATTTATG
CATAGGAAATATTTATGATCGAAATCACTCATTTCCTGCTTCGTAAATATCATCTACTATATGCTTCGTA
AATGTCCATCTCCTACATATTGTGGATATGATAAATGCAATCCTCTCGTCTACACTCTCGGCTTATGCCT
TTGTCTTCTTTGCGCTCCTTTTAGCCTTCTTTTTATTCCTAGTCTTCAAGCCCATCGGTGGAGCTCCAGC
TTTTGTTCCCTTTAGTGAGGGTTAATTGCGCGCTTGGCGTAATCATGGTCATAGCTGTTTCCTGTGTGAA
ATTGTTATCCGCTCACAATTCCACACAACATACGAGCCGGAAGCATAAAGTGTAAAGCCTGGGGTGCCTA
ATGAGTGAGCTAACTCACATTAATTGCGTTGCGCTCACTGCCCGCTTTCCAGTCGGGAAACCTGTCGTGC
CAGCTGCATTAATGAATCGGCCAACGCGCGGGGAGAGGCGGTTTGCGTATTGGGCGCTCTTCCGCTTCCT
CGCTCACTGACTCGCTGCGCTCGGTCGTTCGGCTGCGGCGAGCGGTATCAGCTCACTCAAAGGCGGTAAT
ACGGTTATCCACAGAATCAGGGGATAACGCAGGAAAGAACATGTGAGCAAAAGGCCAGCAAAAGGCCAGG
AACCGTAAAAAGGCCGCGTTGCTGGCGTTTTTCCATAGGCTCCGCCCCCCTGACGAGCATCACAAAAATC
GACGCTCAAGTCAGAGGTGGCGAAACCCGACAGGACTATAAAGATACCAGGCGTTTCCCCCTGGAAGCTC
CCTCGTGCGCTCTCCTGTTCCGACCCTGCCGCTTACCGGATACCTGTCCGCCTTTCTCCCTTCGGGAAGC
GTGGCGCTTTCTCATAGCTCACGCTGTAGGTATCTCAGTTCGGTGTAGGTCGTTCGCTCCAAGCTGGGCT
GTGTGCACGAACCCCCCGTTCAGCCCGACCGCTGCGCCTTATCCGGTAACTATCGTCTTGAGTCCAACCC
GGTAAGACACGACTTATCGCCACTGGCAGCAGCCACTGGTAACAGGATTAGCAGAGCGAGGTATGTAGGC
GGTGCTACAGAGTTCTTGAAGTGGTGGCCTAACTACGGCTACACTAGAAGAACAGTATTTGGTATCTGCG
CTCTGCTGAAGCCAGTTACCTTCGGAAAAAGAGTTGGTAGCTCTTGATCCGGCAAACAAACCACCGCTGG
TAGCGGTGGTTTTTTTGTTTGCAAGCAGCAGATTACGCGCAGAAAAAAAGGATCTCAAGAAGATCCTTTG
ATCTTTTCTACGGGGTCTGACGCTCAGTGGAACGAAAACTCACGTTAAGGGATTTTGGTCATGAGATTAT
CAAAAAGGATCTTCACCTAGATCCTTTTAAATTAAAAATGAAGTTTTAAATCAATCTAAAGTATATATGA
GTAAACTTGGTCTGACAGTTACCAATGCTTAATCAGTGAGGCACCTATCTCAGCGATCTGTCTATTTCGT
TCATCCATAGTTGCCTGACTCCCCGTCGTGTAGATAACTACGATACGGGAGGGCTTACCATCTGGCCCCA
GTGCTGCAATGATACCGCGAGACCCACGCTCACCGGCTCCAGATTTATCAGCAATAAACCAGCCAGCCGG
AAGGGCCGAGCGCAGAAGTGGTCCTGCAACTTTATCCGCCTCCATCCAGTCTATTAATTGTTGCCGGGAA
GCTAGAGTAAGTAGTTCGCCAGTTAATAGTTTGCGCAACGTTGTTGCCATTGCTACAGGCATCGTGGTGT
CACGCTCGTCGTTTGGTATGGCTTCATTCAGCTCCGGTTCCCAACGATCAAGGCGAGTTACATGATCCCC
CATGTTGTGCAAAAAAGCGGTTAGCTCCTTCGGTCCTCCGATCGTTGTCAGAAGTAAGTTGGCCGCAGTG
TTATCACTCATGGTTATGGCAGCACTGCATAATTCTCTTACTGTCATGCCATCCGTAAGATGCTTTTCTG
TGACTGGTGAGTACTCAACCAAGTCATTCTGAGAATAGTGTATGCGGCGACCGAGTTGCTCTTGCCCGGC
GTCAATACGGGATAATACCGCGCCACATAGCAGAACTTTAAAAGTGCTCATCATTGGAAAACGTTCTTCG
GGGCGAAAACTCTCAAGGATCTTACCGCTGTTGAGATCCAGTTCGATGTAACCCACTCGTGCACCCAACT
GATCTTCAGCATCTTTTACTTTCACCAGCGTTTCTGGGTGAGCAAAAACAGGAAGGCAAAATGCCGCAAA
AAAGGGAATAAGGGCGACACGGAAATGTTGAATACTCATACTCTTCCTTTTTCAATATTATTGAAGCATT
TATCAGGGTTATTGTCTCATGAGCGGATACATATTTGAATGTATTTAGAAAAATAAACAAATAGGGGTTC
CGCGCACATTTCCCCGAAAAGTGCCACC
Features (pLannotate 1.2.2; 17 found; start..end, strand, type, name):
      3..19      +  rep_origin     f1 ori (fragment): f1 bacteriophage origin of replication; arrow indicates direction of (+) strand synthesis
   1826..2617    -  CDS            neo: KKA2_KLEPN - Also known as kan, nptII. Experimental evidence at protein level: Swiss-Prot protein existence level 1. Resistance to kanamycin, neomycin, paromomycin, ribostamycin, butirosin and gentamicin B. From Klebsiella pneumoniae.
   3456..3587    +  rep_origin     M13 ori (fragment): M13 bacteriophage origin of replication; arrow indicates direction of (+) strand synthesis
   3591..3746    -  CDS            lacZα (fragment): LacZα fragment of β-galactosidase; lacZ fragment
   3754..3772    +  promoter       T7 promoter: promoter for bacteriophage T7 RNA polymerase
   3781..3800    -  misc_feature   MCS (fragment): pBluescript multiple cloning site
   3809..4519    +  CDS            mRuby3: mRuby3 is a basic (constitutively fluorescent) red fluorescent protein published in 2016, derived from Entacmaea quadricolor. It has low acid sensitivity.
   4544..5860    +  CDS            amdS (fragment): AMDS_EMENI - Experimental evidence at transcript level: Swiss-Prot protein existence level 2. Allows acetamide to be used as a sole carbon or nitrogen source. From Emericella nidulans (strain FGSC A4 / ATCC 38163 / CBS 112.46 / NRRL 194 / M139) (Aspergillus nidulans).
   5946..6272    +  CDS            amdS (fragment): AMDS_EMENI - Experimental evidence at transcript level: Swiss-Prot protein existence level 2. Allows acetamide to be used as a sole carbon or nitrogen source. From Emericella nidulans (strain FGSC A4 / ATCC 38163 / CBS 112.46 / NRRL 194 / M139) (Aspergillus nidulans).
   6939..6957    -  promoter       T3 promoter: promoter for bacteriophage T3 RNA polymerase
   7002..7018    -  protein_bind   lac operator: The lac repressor binds to the lac operator to inhibit transcription in E. coli. This inhibition can be relieved by adding lactose or isopropyl-β-D-thiogalactopyranoside (IPTG). lac repressor encoded by lacI
   7026..7056    -  promoter       lac promoter: promoter for the E. coli lac operon
   7071..7092    -  protein_bind   CAP binding site: CAP binding activates transcription in the presence of cAMP. E. coli catabolite activator protein
   7105..7197    -  CDS            lacI (fragment): lac repressor; lacI; The lac repressor binds to the lac operator to inhibit transcription in E. coli. This inhibition can be relieved by adding lactose or isopropyl-β-D-thiogalactopyranoside (IPTG).
   7380..7968    -  rep_origin     ori: high-copy-number ColE1/pMB1/pBR322/pUC origin of replication
   8139..8999    -  CDS            AmpR: β-lactamase; bla; confers resistance to ampicillin, carbenicillin, and related antibiotics
   9000..9104    -  promoter       AmpR promoter: bla
