[The description below was written by a language model from this plasmid's Addgene catalogue record and pLannotate feature annotations shown in this document.]
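Description:
pLSPR24 is an integrative reporter plasmid for the pathogenic yeast Cryptococcus neoformans, built on pSDMA57, a modified pBluescript II SK(-) derivative of roughly 9.1 kb. In E. coli it is maintained at high copy from a ColE1/pUC-type origin and selected with ampicillin through the AmpR (β-lactamase) cassette. Remnants of the pBluescript architecture are annotated around the cloning region, including f1/M13 origin fragments, lacZα and lacI fragments, the lac promoter and operator, and flanking T7 and T3 promoters. The plasmid is not designed to replicate in the fungus. According to the depositor, it integrates into the C. neoformans genome by homologous recombination at the Safe Haven site. The targeting sequences themselves are not annotated in the feature table. The table also shows a neo (nptII) coding sequence on the reverse strand. This probably belongs to a backbone drug-selection cassette, but the record lists only amdS as the selectable marker and does not explain the role of neo.

The payload is a chimeric open reading frame in which the red fluorescent protein mRuby3 is fused to the N-terminus of the Aspergillus nidulans acetamidase amdS, which allows acetamide to be used as a sole carbon or nitrogen source. The amdS sequence is annotated as two fragments separated by a short gap, the nature of which the record does not state. The fusion therefore gives both a fluorescent and a growth-based phenotypic readout from a single transcript. It deliberately lacks a promoter: a unique SwaI site sits upstream of the reporter so that a candidate promoter or other sequence can be dropped in. This makes the plasmid a template for building single-copy reporter strains that report on the activity of the inserted sequence.
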