Addgene plasmid #217309: pLSPR24
Purpose: Promoterless (SwaI Cutsite) mRuby3:amdS fusion reporter
Depositing lab: James Fraser. Depositing organization: University of Queensland. Publication: A Chimeric ORF Fusion Phenotypic Reporter for Cryptococcus neoformans. Phillips-Rose LS, Yu CK, West NP, Fraser JA. J Fungi (Basel). 2024 Aug 12;10(8):567. doi: 10.3390/jof10080567. PubMed 39194893.
Backbone
  Vector backbone: pSDMA57
  Backbone manufacturer: Stratagene
  Total vector size (bp): 9112
  Vector type: Yeast Expression
  Selectable markers: amdS
Growth in bacteria
  Bacterial resistance: Ampicillin, 100 μg/mL
  Growth temperature: 37°C
  Growth strain: NEB Stable
  Copy number: High Copy
Gene/Insert
  Gene/Insert name: Acetamidase (alt name: amdS)
  Species: Aspergillus nidulans
  Insert size (bp): 3108
  Tag / fusion protein: mRuby3 (N terminal on insert)
  Cloning method: Gibson Cloning
  Sequencing primers: 5′ M13F; 3′ M13R
Terms and licenses: Academic/Nonprofit Terms; Industry Terms: Not Available to Industry
Depositor comments: Contains the mRuby3 amdS2 fusion reporter in the multicloning site of pSDMA57 which is a modified pBluescript II -SK backbone vector. The vector is designed integration into the Cryptococcus neoformans genome via homologous recombination with the Safe Haven site. This construct lacks a promoter, instead has a unique 8 bp SwaI endonuclease restriction site to allow for easy 'drop-in' of desired sequence upstream of the fusion reporter.
How to cite: pLSPR24 was a gift from James Fraser (Addgene plasmid # 217309 ; http://n2t.net/addgene:217309 ; RRID:Addgene_217309)
